>Addgene plasmid #157413 | pD649-HAsp-CEACAM20-COMP5AP-AviTag-9xHis | depositor full sequence | sequence record 303935 | Full Sequence
TTTCAATATTATTGAAGCATTTATCAGGGTTATTGTCTCATGAGCGGATACATATTTGAATGTATTTAGA
AAAATAAACAAATAGGGGTCAGTGTTACAACCAATTAACCAATTCTGAACATTATCGCGAGCCCATTTAT
ACCTGAATATGGCTCATAACACCCCTTGCTCATGACCAAAATCCCTTAACGTGAGTTACGCGCGCGTCGT
TCCACTGAGCGTCAGACCCCGTAGAAAAGATCAAAGGATCTTCTTGAGATCCTTTTTTTCTGCGCGTAAT
CTGCTGCTTGCAAACAAAAAAACCACCGCTACCAGCGGTGGTTTGTTTGCCGGATCAAGAGCTACCAACT
CTTTTTCCGAAGGTAACTGGCTTCAGCAGAGCGCAGATACCAAATACTGTTCTTCTAGTGTAGCCGTAGT
TAGCCCACCACTTCAAGAACTCTGTAGCACCGCCTACATACCTCGCTCTGCTAATCCTGTTACCAGTGGC
TGCTGCCAGTGGCGATAAGTCGTGTCTTACCGGGTTGGACTCAAGACGATAGTTACCGGATAAGGCGCAG
CGGTCGGGCTGAACGGGGGGTTCGTGCACACAGCCCAGCTTGGAGCGAACGACCTACACCGAACTGAGAT
ACCTACAGCGTGAGCTATGAGAAAGCGCCACGCTTCCCGAAGGGAGAAAGGCGGACAGGTATCCGGTAAG
CGGCAGGGTCGGAACAGGAGAGCGCACGAGGGAGCTTCCAGGGGGAAACGCCTGGTATCTTTATAGTCCT
GTCGGGTTTCGCCACCTCTGACTTGAGCGTCGATTTTTGTGATGCTCGTCAGGGGGGCGGAGCCTATGGA
AAAACGCCAGCAACGCGGCCTTTTTACGGTTCCTGGCCTTTTGCTGGCCTTTTGCTCACATGTTCTTTCC
TGCGTTATCCCCTGATTCTGTGGATAACCGTATTACCGCCTTTGAGTGAGCTGATACCGCTCGCCGCAGC
CGAACGACCGAGCGCAGCGAGTCAGTGAGCGAGGAAGCGGAAGGCGAGAGTAGGGAACTGCCAGGCATCA
AACTAAGCAGAAGGCCCCTGACGGATGGCCTTTTTGCGTTTCTACAAACTCTTTCTGTGTTGTAAAACGA
CGGCCAGTCTTAAGCTCGGGCCCCCTGGGCGGTTCTGATAACGAGTAATCGTTAATCCGCAAATAACGTA
AAAACCCGCTTCGGCGGGTTTTTTTATGGGGGGAGTTTAGGGAAAGAGCATTTGTCAGAATATTTAAGGG
CGCCTGTCACTTTGCTTGATATATGAGAATTATTTAACCTTATAAATGAGAAAAAAGCAACGCACTTTAA
ATAAGATACGTTGCTTTTTCGATTGATGAACACCTATAATTAAACTATTCATCTATTATTTATGATTTTT
TGTATATACAATATTTCTAGTTTGTTAAAGAGAATTAAGAAAATAAATCTCGAAAATAATAAAGGGAAAA
TCAGTTTTTGATATCAAAATTATACATGTCAACGATAATACAAAATATAATACAAACTATAAGATGTTAT
CAGTATTTATTATCATTTAGAATAAATTTTGTGTCGCCCTTAATTGTGAGCGGATAACAATTACGAGCTT
CATGCACAGTGGCGTTGACTCAATATTGGCCATTAGCCATATTATTCATTGGTTATATAGCATAAATCAA
TATTGGCTATTGGCCATTGCATACGTTGTATCTATATCATAATATGTACATTTATATTGGCTCATGTCCA
ATATGACCGCCATGTTGGCATTGATTATTGACTAGTTATTAATAGTAATCAATTACGGGGTCATTAGTTC
ATAGCCCATATATGGAGTTCCGCGTTACATAACTTACGGTAAATGGCCCGCCTGGCTGACCGCCCAACGA
CCCCCGCCCATTGACGTCAATAATGACGTATGTTCCCATAGTAACGCCAATAGGGACTTTCCATTGACGT
CAATGGGTGGAGTATTTACGGTAAACTGCCCACTTGGCAGTACATCAAGTGTATCATATGCCAAGTACGC
CCCCTATTGACGTCAATGACGGTAAATGGCCCGCCTGGCATTATGCCCAGTACATGACCTTATGGGACTT
TCCTACTTGGCAGTACATCTACGTATTAGTCATCGCTATTACCATGGTGATGCGGTTTTGGCAGTACATC
AATGGGCGTGGATAGCGGTTTGACTCACGGGGATTTCCAAGTCTCCACCCCATTGACGTCAATGGGAGTT
TGTTTTGGCACCAAAATCAACGGGACTTTCCAAAATGTCGTAACAACTCCGCCCCATTGACGCAAATGGG
CGGTAGGCGTGTACGGTGGGAGGTCTATATAAGCAGAGCTCGTTTAGTGAACCGTCAGATCGCCTGGAGA
CGCCATCCACGCTGTTTTGACCTCCATAGAAGACACCGGGACCGATCCAGCCTCCGCGGCCGGGAACGGT
GCATTGGAACGCGGATTCCCCGTGCCAAGAGTGACGTAAGTACCGCCTATAGAGTCTATAGGCCCACCCC
CTTGGCTTCGTTAGAACGCGGCTACAATTAATACATAACCTTATGTATCATACACATACGATTTAGGTGA
CACTATAGAATAACATCCACTTTGCCTTTCTCTCCACAGGTGTCCACTCCCAGGTCCAACTGCACCTCGG
TTCTATCGAAAACGCGCCTGCTAGCGCCACCATGAAGACCATCATTGCCCTGAGCTACATCTTCTGCCTG
GTGTTCGCTGCGGCCGCCCAACTGACCCTGAATGCCAATCCTCTGGACGCCACACAGAGCGAGGATGTGG
TGCTGCCTGTGTTCGGCACCCCTAGAACACCTCAGATCCACGGCAGAAGCAGAGAGCTGGCCAAGCCTTC
TATCGCCGTGTCTCCTGGAACCGCCATCGAGCAGAAAGACATGGTCACCTTCTACTGCACCACCAAGGAC
GTGAACATCACCATCCACTGGGTGTCCAACAACCTGAGCATCGTGTTCCACGAGCGGATGCAGCTGAGCA
AGGACGGCAAGATCCTGACCATCCTGATCGTGCAGAGAGAGGACAGCGGCACCTACCAGTGCGAAGCCAG
AGATGCTCTGCTGAGCCAGAGAAGCGACCCCATCTTCCTGGACGTGAAGTACGGCCCCGATCCTGTGGAA
ATCAAGCTGGAATCTGGCGTGGCCTCTGGCGAGGTGGTGGAAGTGATGGAAGGCAGCAGCATGACCTTTC
TGGCCGAGACAAAGTCTCACCCTCCTTGCGCCTACACCTGGTTTCTGCTGGACAGCATCCTGAGCCACAC
CACCAGAACCTTTACCATCCACGCCGTGTCCAGAGAGCACGAGGGCCTGTATAGATGCCTGGTGTCCAAT
AGCGCCACACACCTGTCTAGCCTGGGCACCCTGAAAGTGCGCGTGCTGGAAACCCTGACCATGCCTCAAG
TGGTGCCCAGCAGCCTGAACCTGGTGGAAAATGCCAGAAGCGTGGACCTGACCTGCCAGACCGTGAACCA
GTCCGTGAACGTGCAGTGGTTCCTGAGCGGACAACCTCTGCTGCCTAGCGAGCATCTGCAGCTGTCCGCC
GACAACAGAACCCTGATCATCCACGGCCTGCAGCGGAATGACACAGGCCCTTATGCCTGCGAAGTGTGGA
ACTGGGGAAGCAGAGCCAGATCCGAGCCTCTGGAACTGACCATCAACTACGGCCCTGACCAGGTGCACAT
CACCAGAGAAAGCGCCAGCGAGATGATCAGCACCATCGAGGCCGAGCTGAACAGCTCCCTGACTCTGCAG
TGTTGGGCCGAGTCTAAACCTGGCGCCGAGTACAGATGGACCCTGGAACACTCTACAGGCGAGCACCTGG
GAGAGCAGCTGATCATTAGAGCCCTGACCTGGGAGCACGACGGCATCTACAATTGCACCGCCAGCAACAG
CCTGACCGGCCTGGCTAGATCTACAAGCGTGCTGGTCAAGGTCGTGGGCCCTCAGTCTAGCTCTCTGTCT
AGCGGAGCTATCGCCGGTGGCGCGCCGGAAGATCAAGTTGATCCAAGATTGATTGATGGCAAGGGCGGAT
CTCTGGAGGTGCTGTTCCAGGGACCAGGCGGAAGCGGCAATCCCGGCGGCGATCTGGCCCCCCAGATGCT
GCGCGAGCTGCAGGAGACCAATGCCGCCCTGCAGGACGTGCGCGAGCTGCTGCGCCACCGCGTGAAGGAG
ATCACCTTCCTGAAGAACACCGTGATGGAGTGCGACGCCTGCGGTATGCAGCCCTCTAGAGGCTCCGGCT
CCATCATCCCAGTTGAGGAGGAGAACCCGGACTTCTGGAACCGCGAGGCAGCCGAGGCCCTGGGTGCCGC
CAAGAAGCTGCAGCCTGCACAGACAGCCGCCAAGAACCTCATCATCTTCCTGGGCGATGGGATGGGGGTG
TCTACGGTGACAGCTGCCAGGATCCTAAAAGGGCAGAAGAAGGACAAACTGGGGCCTGAGATACCCCTGG
CCATGGACCGCTTCCCATATGTGGCTCTGTCCAAGACATACAATGTAGACAAACATGTGCCAGACAGTGG
AGCCACAGCCACGGCCTACCTGTGCGGGGTCAAGGGCAACTTCCAGACCATTGGCTTGAGTGCAGCCGCC
CGCTTTAACCAGTGCAACACGACACGCGGCAACGAGGTCATCTCCGTGATGAATCGGGCCAAGAAAGCAG
GGAAGTCAGTGGGAGTGGTAACCACCACACGAGTGCAGCACGCCTCGCCAGCCGGCACCTACGCCCACAC
GGTGAACCGCAACTGGTACTCGGACGCCGACGTGCCTGCCTCGGCCCGCCAGGAGGGGTGCCAGGACATC
GCTACGCAGCTCATCTCCAACATGGACATTGACGTGATCCTAGGTGGAGGCCGAAAGTACATGTTTCGCA
TGGGAACCCCAGACCCTGAGTACCCAGATGACTACAGCCAAGGTGGGACCAGGCTGGACGGGAAGAATCT
GGTGCAGGAATGGCTGGCGAAGCGCCAGGGTGCCCGGTATGTGTGGAACCGCACTGAGCTCATGCAGGCT
TCCCTGGACCCGTCTGTGACCCATCTCATGGGTCTCTTTGAGCCTGGAGACATGAAATACGAGATCCACC
GAGACTCCACACTGGACCCCTCCCTGATGGAGATGACAGAGGCTGCCCTGCGCCTGCTGAGCAGGAACCC
CCGCGGCTTCTTCCTCTTCGTGGAGGGTGGTCGCATCGACCATGGTCATCATGAAAGCAGGGCTTACCGG
GCACTGACTGAGACGATCATGTTCGACGACGCCATTGAGAGGGCGGGCCAGCTCACCAGCGAGGAGGACA
CGCTGAGCCTCGTCACTGCCGACCACTCCCACGTCTTCTCCTTCGGAGGCTACCCCCTGCGAGGGAGCTC
CATCTTCGGGCTGGCCCCTGGCAAGGCCCGGGACAGGAAGGCCTACACGGTCCTCCTATACGGAAACGGT
CCAGGCTATGTGCTCAAGGACGGCGCCCGGCCGGATGTTACCGAGAGCGAGAGCGGGAGCCCCGAGTATC
GGCAGCAGTCAGCAGTGCCCCTGGACGAAGAGACCCACGCAGGCGAGGACGTGGCGGTGTTCGCGCGCGG
CCCGCAGGCGCACCTGGTTCACGGCGTGCAGGAGCAGACCTTCATAGCGCACGTCATGGCCTTCGCCGCC
TGCCTGGAGCCCTACACCGCCTGCGACCTGGCGCCCCCCGCCGGCACCACCGACGCCGCGCACCCGGGTG
GCGGAGGACTGAACGACATCTTCGAGGCTCAGAAAATCGAATGGCACGAACATCACCATCACCATCACCA
TCACCATTAAGGCCGGCCTGTAGTCACTGGCACAACGCGTTACCCGGTAAGCCAATCGGGTATACACGGT
CGTCATACTGCAGACAGGGTTCTTCTACTTTGCAAGATAGTCTTGAGTAGTAAAATAAATAGATAGAGAA
AATCAGCCTCGACTGTGCCTTCTAGTTGCCAGCCATCTGTTGTTTGCCCCTCCCCCGTGCCTTCCTTGAC
CCTGGAAGGTGCCACTCCCACTGTCCTTTCCTAATAAAATGAGGAAATTGCATCACAACACTCAACCCTA
TCTCGGTCTATTCTTTTGATTTATAAGGGATTTTGCCGATTTCGGCCTATTGGTTAAAAAATGAGCTGAT
TTAACAAAAATTTAACGCGAATTAATTCTGTGGAATGTGTGTCAGTTAGGGTGTGGAAAGTCCCCAGGCT
CCCCAGCAGGCAGAAGTATGCAAAGCATGCATCTCAATTAGTCAGCAACCAGGTGTGGAAAGTCCCCAGG
CTCCCCAGCAGGCAGAAGTATGCAAAGCATGCATCTCAATTAGTCAGCAACCATAGTCCCGCCCCTAACT
CCGCCCATCCCGCCCCTAACTCCGCCCAGTTCCGCCCATTCTCCGCCCCATGGCTGACTAATTTTTTTTA
TTTATGCAGAGGCCGAGGCCGCCTCTGCCTCTGAGCTATTCCAGAAGTAGTGAGGAGGCTTTTTTGGAGG
CCTAGGCTTTTGCAAAAAGCTCCCGGGAGCTTGTATATCCATTTTCGGATCTGATCAGCACGTGTTGACA
ATTAATCATCGGCATAGTATATCGGCATAGTATAATACGACAAGGTGAGGAACTAAACCATGACCGAGTA
CAAGCCCACGGTGCGCCTCGCCACCCGCGACGACGTCCCCAGGGCCGTACGCACCCTCGCCGCCGCGTTC
GCCGACTACCCCGCCACGCGCCACACCGTCGATCCGGACCGCCACATCGAGCGGGTCACCGAGCTGCAAG
AACTCTTCCTCACGCGCGTCGGGCTCGACATCGGCAAGGTGTGGGTCGCGGACGACGGCGCCGCGGTGGC
GGTCTGGACCACGCCGGAGAGCGTCGAAGCGGGGGCGGTGTTCGCCGAGATCGGCCCGCGCATGGCCGAG
TTGAGCGGTTCCCGGCTGGCCGCGCAGCAACAGATGGAAGGCCTCCTGGCGCCGCACCGGCCCAAGGAGC
CCGCGTGGTTCCTGGCCACCGTCGGCGTCTCGCCCGACCACCAGGGCAAGGGTCTGGGCAGCGCCGTCGT
GCTCCCCGGAGTGGAGGCGGCCGAGCGCGCCGGGGTGCCCGCCTTCCTGGAGACATCCGCGCCCCGCAAC
CTCCCCTTCTACGAGCGGCTCGGCTTCACCGTCACCGCCGACGTCGAGGTGCCCGAAGGACCGCGCACCT
GGTGCATGACCCGCAAGCCCGGTGCCTGACACGTGCTACGAGATTTCGATTCCACCGCCGCCTTCTATGA
AAGGTTGGGCTTCGGAATCGTTTTCCGGGACGCCGGCTGGATGATCCTCCAGCGCGGGGATCTCATGCTG
GAGTTCTTCGCCCACCCCAACTTGTTTATTGCAGCTTATAATGGTTACAAATAAAGCAATAGCATCACAA
ATTTCACAAATAAAGCATTTTTTTCACTGCATTCTAGTTGTGGTTTGTCCAAACTCATCAATGTATCTTA
TCATGTCTGTATACCGTCGACCTCTAGCTAGAGCTTGGCGTAATCATGGTCATTACCAATGCTTAATCAG
TGAGGCACCTATCTCAGCGATCTGTCTATTTCGTTCATCCATAGTTGCCTGACTCCCCGTCGTGTAGATA
ACTACGATACGGGAGGGCTTACCATCTGGCCCCAGCGCTGCGATGATACCGCGAGAACCACGCTCACCGG
CTCCGGATTTATCAGCAATAAACCAGCCAGCCGGAAGGGCCGAGCGCAGAAGTGGTCCTGCAACTTTATC
CGCCTCCATCCAGTCTATTAATTGTTGCCGGGAAGCTAGAGTAAGTAGTTCGCCAGTTAATAGTTTGCGC
AACGTTGTTGCCATCGCTACAGGCATCGTGGTGTCACGCTCGTCGTTTGGTATGGCTTCATTCAGCTCCG
GTTCCCAACGATCAAGGCGAGTTACATGATCCCCCATGTTGTGCAAAAAAGCGGTTAGCTCCTTCGGTCC
TCCGATCGTTGTCAGAAGTAAGTTGGCCGCAGTGTTATCACTCATGGTTATGGCAGCACTGCATAATTCT
CTTACTGTCATGCCATCCGTAAGATGCTTTTCTGTGACTGGTGAGTACTCAACCAAGTCATTCTGAGAAT
AGTGTATGCGGCGACCGAGTTGCTCTTGCCCGGCGTCAATACGGGATAATACCGCGCCACATAGCAGAAC
TTTAAAAGTGCTCATCATTGGAAAACGTTCTTCGGGGCGAAAACTCTCAAGGATCTTACCGCTGTTGAGA
TCCAGTTCGATGTAACCCACTCGTGCACCCAACTGATCTTCAGCATCTTTTACTTTCACCAGCGTTTCTG
GGTGAGCAAAAACAGGAAGGCAAAATGCCGCAAAAAAGGGAATAAGGGCGACACGGAAATGTTGAATACT
CATATTCTTCCTT
Features (pLannotate 1.2.2; 24 found; start..end, strand, type, name):
    119..143     -  CDS            KanR (fragment): aminoglycoside phosphotransferase; aph(3')-Ia; confers resistance to kanamycin
    254..842     +  rep_origin     ori: high-copy-number ColE1/pMB1/pBR322/pUC origin of replication
   1067..1084    +  terminator     rrnB T2 terminator (fragment): transcription terminator T2 from the E. coli rrnB gene
   1109..1128    -  CDS            lacZα (fragment): LacZα fragment of β-galactosidase; lacZ fragment
   1584..1600    +  protein_bind   lac operator: The lac repressor binds to the lac operator to inhibit transcription in E. coli. This inhibition can be relieved by adding lactose or isopropyl-β-D-thiogalactopyranoside (IPTG). lac repressor encoded by lacI
   1843..2146    +  enhancer       CMV enhancer: human cytomegalovirus immediate early enhancer
   2147..2350    +  promoter       CMV promoter: human cytomegalovirus (CMV) immediate early promoter
   2486..2529    +  intron         CMV intron (fragment): modified intron A from human cytomegalovirus
   2581..2599    +  promoter       SP6 promoter: promoter for bacteriophage SP6 RNA polymerase
   2603..2640    +  CDS            IgH signal sequence (fragment): signal sequence from the mouse immunoglobulin heavy chain variable region
   2740..4008    +  CDS            Ceacam20 (fragment): CEA20_MOUSE - Experimental evidence at protein level: Swiss-Prot protein existence level 1. Together with the tyrosine-protein kinase SYK, enhances production of the cytokine CXCL8/IL-8 via the NFKB pathway and may thus have a role in the intestinal immune response. From Mus musculus (Mouse).
   4105..4284    +  CDS            Comp (fragment): COMP_RAT - Experimental evidence at protein level: Swiss-Prot protein existence level 1. May play a role in the structural integrity of cartilage via its interaction with other extracellular matrix proteins such as the collagens and fibronectin. Can mediate the interaction of chondrocytes with the cartilage extracellular matrix through interaction with cell surface integrin receptors. Could play a role in the pathogenesis of osteoarthritis. Potent suppressor of apoptosis in both primary chondrocytes and transformed cells. Suppresses apoptosis by blocking the activation of caspase-3 and by indu
   4272..5724    +  CDS            SEAP (fragment): secreted alkaline phosphatase from human placenta The natural enzyme has a C-terminal transmembrane sequence that is replaced by a GPI anchor.
   5749..5790    +  CDS            AviTag™ (fragment): peptide tag that allows for enzymatic biotinylation
   5794..5817    +  CDS            8xHis: 8xHis affinity tag
   5963..6074    +  polyA_signal   bGH poly(A) signal: bovine growth hormone polyadenylation signal
   6075..6183    +  rep_origin     f1 ori (fragment): f1 bacteriophage origin of replication; arrow indicates direction of (+) strand synthesis
   6197..6526    +  promoter       SV40 promoter: SV40 enhancer and early promoter
   6574..6621    +  promoter       EM7 promoter: synthetic bacterial promoter&nbsp
   6640..7239    +  CDS            PuroR (fragment): puromycin N-acetyltransferase; pac from Streptomyces; confers resistance to puromycin
   7249..7374    +  CDS            ble (fragment): BLE_KLEPN - Experimental evidence at protein level: Swiss-Prot protein existence level 1. Binding protein with a strong affinity to the bleomycin family of antibiotics. Binds to CL990; an antimitotic-antibiotic compound. From Klebsiella pneumoniae.
   7369..7490    +  polyA_signal   SV40 poly(A) signal: SV40 polyadenylation signal
   7543..8403    -  CDS            AmpR: β-lactamase; bla; confers resistance to ampicillin, carbenicillin, and related antibiotics
   8406..89      -  promoter       AmpR promoter (fragment) (across the origin): bla
