[The description below was written by a language model from this plasmid's Addgene catalogue record and pLannotate feature annotations shown in this document.]
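Description:
pD649-HAsp-CEACAM20-COMP5AP-AviTag-9xHis is a mammalian expression plasmid built on the pD649 backbone for producing a secreted, multimerised form of the extracellular domain of human CEACAM20, an immunoglobulin-superfamily cell-surface protein. It is maintained in E. coli at high copy through a ColE1/pUC-type origin and selected with ampicillin via a full-length β-lactamase gene. The feature table also shows an SV40 promoter/EM7 promoter cassette driving a puromycin N-acetyltransferase coding sequence followed by an SV40 polyadenylation signal, which could in principle allow puromycin selection in mammalian cells, although the record does not state this use. Small kanamycin-resistance, lacZα, ble and f1 ori fragments appear to be backbone remnants. The depositor notes that some plasmids in this collection may carry an IS4-like transposase insertion upstream of the CMV promoter; none is annotated here.

Expression is driven by the CMV enhancer and promoter with a fragment of CMV intron A. An SP6 promoter lies just upstream of the open reading frame, and a bGH polyadenylation signal terminates the transcript. The open reading frame begins with a signal peptide, named HAsp in the construct but matched by the annotation software to an immunoglobulin heavy-chain leader. This is followed by the roughly 1.26 kb CEACAM20 ectodomain, cloned between NotI and AscI sites. The annotation matches it to the mouse orthologue, but the catalogue gives the species as human. Downstream, in frame, are the pentamerising coiled-coil region of cartilage oligomeric matrix protein (COMP), human placental alkaline phosphatase, an AviTag for enzymatic biotinylation and a polyhistidine tag (9xHis by name, annotated as 8xHis). The resulting high-avidity pentamer carries an enzymatic reporter, a design suited to detecting weak extracellular protein–protein interactions, in keeping with the IgSF interactome screen with which the plasmid is associated.
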