Addgene plasmid #157413: pD649-HAsp-CEACAM20-COMP5AP-AviTag-9xHis
Purpose: Mammalian expression of cell-surface protein extracellular domain fused to COMP5AP-AviTag-9xHis. Protein is secreted from cells.
Depositing lab: Chris Garcia. Depositing organization: Stanford University. Publication: A Human IgSF Cell-Surface Interactome Reveals a Complex Network of Protein-Protein Interactions. Wojtowicz WM, Vielmetter J, Fernandes RA, Siepe DH, Eastman CL, Chisholm GB, Cox S, Klock H, Anderson PW, Rue SM, Miller JJ, Glaser SM, Bragstad ML, Vance J, Lam AW, Lesley SA, Zinn K, Garcia KC. Cell. 2020 Aug 20;182(4):1027-1043.e17. doi: 10.1016/j.cell.2020.07.025. PubMed 32822567.
Backbone
  Vector backbone: pD649
  Backbone size w/o insert (bp): 7153
  Vector type: Mammalian Expression
Growth in bacteria
  Bacterial resistance: Ampicillin, 100 μg/mL
  Growth temperature: 37°C
  Growth strain: DH5alpha
  Copy number: High Copy
Gene/Insert
  Gene/Insert name: CEACAM20 (alt name: CEA20)
  Species: H. sapiens (human)
  Insert size (bp): 1260
  Entrez Gene: CEACAM20 (a.k.a. UNQ9366)
  Promoter: CMV/SP6
  Tag / fusion protein: COMP5AP-AviTag-9xHis (C terminal on backbone)
  Cloning method: Restriction Enzyme; 5′ cloning site GCGGCCGC (not destroyed); 3′ cloning site GGCGCGCC (not destroyed)
  Sequencing primers: 5′ ATTTAGGTGACACTATAG; 3′ CGTCGCACTCCATCACGGTG
Resource information
  A portion of this plasmid was derived from a plasmid made by: synthesis by ThermoFisher
Terms and licenses: Academic/Nonprofit Terms; Industry Terms: Not Available to Industry
Depositor comments: Some plasmids in this collection may have an IS4-like element ISVsa5 family transposase upstream of the CMV promoter.
How to cite: pD649-HAsp-CEACAM20-COMP5AP-AviTag-9xHis was a gift from Chris Garcia (Addgene plasmid # 157413 ; http://n2t.net/addgene:157413 ; RRID:Addgene_157413)
