>Addgene plasmid #157413 | pD649-HAsp-CEACAM20-COMP5AP-AviTag-9xHis | depositor partial sequence | sequence record 303936 | insert (extracellular domain)
CAACTGACCCTGAATGCCAATCCTCTGGACGCCACACAGAGCGAGGATGTGGTGCTGCCTGTGTTCGGCA
CCCCTAGAACACCTCAGATCCACGGCAGAAGCAGAGAGCTGGCCAAGCCTTCTATCGCCGTGTCTCCTGG
AACCGCCATCGAGCAGAAAGACATGGTCACCTTCTACTGCACCACCAAGGACGTGAACATCACCATCCAC
TGGGTGTCCAACAACCTGAGCATCGTGTTCCACGAGCGGATGCAGCTGAGCAAGGACGGCAAGATCCTGA
CCATCCTGATCGTGCAGAGAGAGGACAGCGGCACCTACCAGTGCGAAGCCAGAGATGCTCTGCTGAGCCA
GAGAAGCGACCCCATCTTCCTGGACGTGAAGTACGGCCCCGATCCTGTGGAAATCAAGCTGGAATCTGGC
GTGGCCTCTGGCGAGGTGGTGGAAGTGATGGAAGGCAGCAGCATGACCTTTCTGGCCGAGACAAAGTCTC
ACCCTCCTTGCGCCTACACCTGGTTTCTGCTGGACAGCATCCTGAGCCACACCACCAGAACCTTTACCAT
CCACGCCGTGTCCAGAGAGCACGAGGGCCTGTATAGATGCCTGGTGTCCAATAGCGCCACACACCTGTCT
AGCCTGGGCACCCTGAAAGTGCGCGTGCTGGAAACCCTGACCATGCCTCAAGTGGTGCCCAGCAGCCTGA
ACCTGGTGGAAAATGCCAGAAGCGTGGACCTGACCTGCCAGACCGTGAACCAGTCCGTGAACGTGCAGTG
GTTCCTGAGCGGACAACCTCTGCTGCCTAGCGAGCATCTGCAGCTGTCCGCCGACAACAGAACCCTGATC
ATCCACGGCCTGCAGCGGAATGACACAGGCCCTTATGCCTGCGAAGTGTGGAACTGGGGAAGCAGAGCCA
GATCCGAGCCTCTGGAACTGACCATCAACTACGGCCCTGACCAGGTGCACATCACCAGAGAAAGCGCCAG
CGAGATGATCAGCACCATCGAGGCCGAGCTGAACAGCTCCCTGACTCTGCAGTGTTGGGCCGAGTCTAAA
CCTGGCGCCGAGTACAGATGGACCCTGGAACACTCTACAGGCGAGCACCTGGGAGAGCAGCTGATCATTA
GAGCCCTGACCTGGGAGCACGACGGCATCTACAATTGCACCGCCAGCAACAGCCTGACCGGCCTGGCTAG
ATCTACAAGCGTGCTGGTCAAGGTCGTGGGCCCTCAGTCTAGCTCTCTGTCTAGCGGAGCTATCGCCGGT
